>Addgene plasmid #173776 | pIT5_KW | addgene full sequence | sequence record 357432 | Addgene NGS Result
GAATTCGAGCTCGGTACCCGGGGATCCTCTAGAGGGCTTACTAAAAGCCAGATAACAGTATGCGTATTTG
CGCGCTGATTTTTGCGGTATAAGAATATATACTGATATGTATACCCGAAGTATGTCAAAAAGAGGTATGC
TATGCAGTTTAAGGTTTACACCTATAAAAGAGAGAGCCGTTATCGTCTGTTTGTGGATGTACAGAGTGAT
ATTATTGACACGCCCGGGCGACGGATGGTGATCCCCCTGGCCAGTGCACGTCTGCTGTCAGATAAAGTCT
CCCGTGAACTTTACCCGGTGGTGCATATCGGGGATGAAAGCTGGCGCATGATGACCACCGATATGGCCAG
TGTGCCGGTCTCCGTTATCGGGGAAGAAGTGGCTGATCTCAGCCACCGCGAAAATGACATCAAAAACGCC
ATTAACCTGATGTTCTGGGGAATATAATAACCCGTAGAAAAGATCAAAAGATCTTCTTGAGATCCTTTTT
TTCTGCGCGTAATCTGCTACTTGCAAACAAAAAAACCACCGCTACCAGCGGTGGTTTGTTTGCCGGATCA
AGAGCTACCAACTCTTTTTCCGAAGGTAACTGGCTTTAGCAGAGCGCAGATACCAAATACTGTCCTTCTA
GTGTAGCCGTAGTTAGGCCACCACTTCAAGAACTCTGTAGCACCGCCTACATACCTCGCTCTGCTAATCC
TGTTACCAGTGGCTGCTGCCAGTGGCGATAAGTCGTGTCTTACCGGGTTGGACTCAAGACGATAGTTACC
GGATAAGGCGCAGCGGTCGGGCTGAACGGGGGGTTCGTGCACACAGCCCAGCTTGGAGCGAACGACCTAC
ACCGAACTGAGATACCTACAGCGTGAGCTATGAGAAAGCGCCACGCTTCCCGAAGGGAGAAAGGCGGACA
GGTATCCGGTAAGCGGCAGGGTCGGAACAGGAGAGCGCACGAGGGAGCTTCCAGGGGGAAACGCCTGGTA
TCTTTATAGTCCTGTCGGGTTTCGCCACCTCTGACTTGAGCGTCGATTTTTGTGATGCTCGTCAGGGGGG
CGGAGCCTATGGAAAAACGCCAGCAACGCGGCCTTTTTACGGTTCCTGGCCTTTTGCTGGCCTTTTGCTC
ACATTACTAGTAGCGGCCGCTGCAGGCATGCCTCGAGATGCATGGCGCCTAACCTAAACTGACAGGCATC
AAATTAAGCAGAAGGCCATCCTGACGGATGGCCTTTTTGCGTTTCGAACAATTGAAAAAACCTCGCGCCT
TACCTGTTGAGTAATAGTCAAAAGCCTCCGGTCGGAGGCTTTTGACTTTCTGCTTACTGAATTTCGGTGG
TGCCGTTAATTAACCGGTGGGCCCTCATGATAATAATGGTTTCTTAGACGTCTACCGTTCGTATAATGTA
TGCTATACGAAGTTATCCTAGGCGACAATGTAACTACTAGAGCTGATCCTTCAACTCAGCAAAAGTTCGA
TTTATTCAACAAAGCCACGTTGTGTCTCAAAATCTCTGATGTTACATTGCACAAGATAAAAATATATCAT
CATGAACAATAAAACTGTCTGCTTACATAAACAGTAATACAAGGGGTGTTATGAGCCATATTCAACGGGA
AACGTCTTGCTCCCGTCCGCGCTTAAACTCCAACATGGACGCTGATTTATATGGGTATAAATGGGCTCGC
GATAATGTCGGGCAATCAGGTGCGACAATCTATCGCTTGTATGGGAAGCCCGATGCGCCAGAGTTGTTTC
TGAAACATGGCAAAGGTAGCGTTGCCAATGATGTTACAGATGAGATGGTCCGTCTCAACTGGCTGACGGA
GTTTATGCCTCTCCCGACCATCAAGCATTTTATCCGTACTCCTGATGATGCGTGGTTACTCACCACCGCG
ATTCCTGGGAAAACAGCCTTCCAGGTATTAGAAGAATATCCTGATTCAGGTGAAAATATTGTTGATGCGC
TGGCCGTGTTCCTGCGCCGGTTACATTCGATTCCTGTTTGTAATTGTCCTTTTAACAGCGATCGTGTATT
TCGTCTTGCTCAGGCGCAATCACGCATGAATAACGGTTTGGTTGATGCGAGTGATTTTGATGACGAGCGT
AATGGCTGGCCTGTTGAACAAGTCTGGAAAGAAATGCACAAGCTCTTGCCATTCTCACCGGATTCAGTCG
TCACTCATGGTGATTTCTCACTTGATAACCTTATTTTTGACGAGGGGAAATTAATAGGTTGTATTGATGT
TGGACGGGTCGGAATCGCAGACCGTTACCAGGACCTTGCCATTCTTTGGAACTGCCTCGGTGAGTTTTCT
CCTTCATTACAGAAACGGCTTTTTCAAAAATATGGTATTGATAATCCTGATATGAATAAATTGCAGTTTC
ATTTGATGCTCGATGAGTTTTTCTAATAATACTAGCAGAAATCATCCTTAGCGAAAGCTAAGGATTTTTT
TTATCTGATTACCGCCTTTGAGTGAGCGTCGACCTAGTGCGGCCGCAAGATCCGGCCACGATGCGTCCGG
CGTAGAGGATCTGAAGATCAGCAGTTCAACCTGTTGATAGTACGTACTAAGCTCTCATGTTTCACGTACT
AAGCTCTCATGTTTAACGTACTAAGCTCTCATGTTTAACGAACTAAACCCTCATGGCTAACGTACTAAGC
TCTCATGGCTAACGTACTAAGCTCTCATGTTTCACGTACTAAGCTCTCATGTTTGAACAATAAAATTAAT
ATAAATCAGCAACTTAAATAGCCTCTAAGGTTTTAAGTTTTATAAGAAAAAAAAGAATATATAAGGCTTT
TAAAGCTTTTAAGGTTTAACGGTTGTGGACAACAAGCCAGGGATGTAACGCACTGAGAAGCCCTTAGAGC
CTCTCAAAGCAATTTTGAGTGACACAGGAACACTTAACGGCTGACATGGGAATTAGGAAGATAACTTCGT
ATAATGTATGCTATACGAACGGTACATATGCCATGGTGGTCGATGTGGACGCTATGTGGACAGTGGTTGA
TATAAATCCATTTATATCATCAGGTTAGGTGCTTTTTTGTGACACCATCCCTGTCTTCCCCCACATGATG
TGGGGGTTTTTTTTATCAATCACTTACATCGGTTTCCGTAAGAAAACAGTAACTTAAGAAAACCTATAAG
GGACTGGAAGGGCTACAAAGTTCTGAGAGTGTGGACACTATGTGGACACTCAGAAGGGAAATGCTAGCTT
CTTCGTCTGTTTCTACTGGTATTGGCACAAACCTGATTCCAATTTGAGCAAGGCTATGTGCCATCTCGAT
ACTCGTTCTTAACTCAACAGAAGATGCTTTGTGCATACAGCCCCTCGTTTATTATTTATCTCCTCAGCCA
GCCGCTGTGCTTTCAGTGGATTTCGGATAACAGAAAGGCCGGGAAATACCCAGCCTCGCTTTGTAACGGA
GTAGAGACGAAAGTGATTGCGCCTACCCGGATATTATCGTGAGGATGCGTCATCGCCATTAATTCACTGA
TCAGTGATAAGCTGTCAAACATGAGAATTGATCCGGCTGCCTCGCGCGTTTCGGTGATGACGGTGAAAAC
CTCTGACACATGCAGCTCCCGGAGACGGTCACAGCTTGTCTGTAAGCGGATGCCGGGAGCAGACAAGCCC
GTCAGGGCGCGTCAGCGGGTGTTGGCGGGTGTCGGGGCGCAGCCATGACCCAGTCACGTAGCGATAGCGG
AGTGTATGCTGCACATGACATTAACCTATAAAAATAGGCGTATCACGAGGCCCTTTCGTCTTCAAGAATT
AATTCCCAATTCCCCAGGCATCAAATAAAACGAAAGGCTCAGTCGAAAGACTGGGCCTTTCGTTTTATCT
GTTGTTTGTCGGTGAACGCTCTCCTGAGTAGGACAAATCCGCCGGGAGCGGATTTGAACGTTGCGAAGCA
ACGGCCCGGAGGGTGGCGGGCAGGACGCCCGCCATAAACTGCCAGGAATTAATTCCCCAGGCATCAAATA
AAACGAAAGGCTCAGTCGAAAGACTGGGCCTTTCGTTTTATCTGTTGTTTGTCGGTGAACGCTCTCCTGA
GTAGGACAAATCCGCCGGGAGCGGATTTGAACGTTGCGAAGCAACGGCCCGGAGGGTGGCGGGCAGGACG
CCCGCCATAAACTGCCAGGAATTAATTCCCCAGGCATCAAATAAAACGAAAGGCTCAGTCGAAAGACTGG
GCCTTTCGTTTTATCTGTTGTTTGTCGGTGAACGCTCTCCTGAGTAGGACAAATCCGCCGGGAGCGGATT
TGAACGTTGCGAAGCAACGGCCCGGAGGGTGGCGGGCAGGACGCCCGCCATAAACTGCCAGGAATTAATT
CCCCAGGCATCAAATAAAACGAAAGGCTCAGTCGAAAGACTGGGCCTTTCGTTTTATCTGTTGTTTGTCG
GTGAACGCTCTCCTGAGTAGGACAAATCCGCCGGGAGCGGATTTGAACGTTGCGAAGCAACGGCCCGGAG
GGTGGCGGGCAGGACGCCCGCCATAAACTGCCAGGAATTGGGGATCG
Features (pLannotate 1.2.2; 19 found; start..end, strand, type, name):
      1..34      +  misc_feature   MCS (fragment): pUC18/19 multiple cloning site
     35..110     +  intron         PDK intron (fragment): pdk; modified pyruvate orthophosphate dikinase intron from Flaveria trinervia 3.0
    142..444     +  CDS            ccdB: CCDB_ECOLI - Also known as G, letB, letD. Experimental evidence at protein level: Swiss-Prot protein existence level 1. Toxic component of a type II toxin-antitoxin (TA) system, functioning in plasmid maintainence. Responsible for the post- segregational killing (PSK) of plasmid-free cells, also referred to as a plasmid addiction system. Half-life of over 2 hours. Cell killing by CcdB is accompanied by filamentation, defects in chromosome and plasmid segregation, defects in cell division, formation of anucleate cells, decreased DNA synthesis and plasmid loss. Interferes with the activity of DN
    477..1065    +  rep_origin     ori: high-copy-number ColE1/pMB1/pBR322/pUC origin of replication
   1125..1145    +  misc_feature   BioBrick suffix: universal suffix for all parts
   1200..1227    +  terminator     rrnB T2 terminator: transcription terminator T2 from the E. coli rrnB gene
   1276..1307    -  terminator     tonB terminator: bidirectional E. coli tonB-P14 transcription terminator
   1383..1416    -  protein_bind   lox66: Right element (RE) mutant of loxP (Araki et al., 2010). Cre-mediated recombination occurs in the 8-bp core sequence (GCATACAT). Cre recombinase
   1591..2406    +  CDS            KanR: aminoglycoside phosphotransferase confers resistance to kanamycin in bacteria or G418 (Geneticin®) in eukaryotes
   2418..2458    +  terminator     bacterial terminator (fragment): putative bacterial transcription terminator
   2528..2916    +  rep_origin     R6K γ ori: γ replication origin from E. coli plasmid R6K; requires the R6K initiator protein pi for replication
   2931..2964    -  protein_bind   lox71: Left element (LE) mutant of loxP (Araki et al., 2010). Cre-mediated recombination occurs in the 8-bp core sequence (GCATACAT). Cre recombinase
   3233..3479    -  terminator     λ tL3 terminator: transcription terminator tL3 from phage λ
   3536..3576    +  CDS            rop (fragment): Rop protein, which maintains plasmids at low copy number; rop
   3678..3717    +  misc_feature   bom (fragment): basis of mobility region from pBR322
   3802..3888    +  terminator     rrnB T1 terminator: Escherichia coli rrnB; transcription terminator T1 from the E. coli rrnB gene
   3985..4071    +  terminator     rrnB T1 terminator: Escherichia coli rrnB; transcription terminator T1 from the E. coli rrnB gene
   4168..4254    +  terminator     rrnB T1 terminator: Escherichia coli rrnB; transcription terminator T1 from the E. coli rrnB gene
   4351..4437    +  terminator     rrnB T1 terminator: Escherichia coli rrnB; transcription terminator T1 from the E. coli rrnB gene
