[The description below was written by a language model from this plasmid's Addgene catalogue record and pLannotate feature annotations shown in this document.]
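Description:
pIT5_KW is an empty backbone from the pIT5 series of E. coli genome integration vectors, catalogued for bacterial expression and synthetic biology use. It carries no insert. According to the depositor's comments, it is designed to integrate into the chromosomal attachment site of phage Wphi, with the integrase supplied in trans from a companion helper plasmid (pHelper_W). The attachment sequence itself is not called out in the automated feature table. Selection is by kanamycin through a KanR aminoglycoside phosphotransferase gene.

The 4,527 nt annotation shows a cloning region made up of a pUC-type MCS fragment, a ccdB toxin gene, a high-copy ColE1/pUC origin and a BioBrick suffix. The ccdB gene explains why the empty vector is grown in the CcdB-tolerant strain DB3.1, and the pUC origin accounts for the high copy number listed. The adjacent placement of these two parts suggests that they form a replaceable stuffer giving counter-selection against uncut vector, although the record does not say so explicitly. A second origin, R6K γ, needs the pi initiator protein and so cannot replicate in ordinary hosts, which is typical of integration vectors.

KanR and the R6K γ origin lie between lox66 and lox71 mutant sites. Cre could therefore excise the marker and origin after integration, leaving a poorly recombining lox scar and allowing the same marker to be reused, consistent with the series' stated aim of repeated integration. Numerous terminators (rrnB T2, tonB, λ tL3 and four copies of rrnB T1) flank the modules and presumably insulate the cloned cargo from transcriptional read-through. The short PDK intron, rop and bom hits are fragmentary matches and are probably not functional elements.
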