Addgene plasmid #173776: pIT5_KW
Purpose: (Empty Backbone) Bacterial genomic integration vector
Depositing lab: Keith Shearwin. Depositing organization: Adelaide University. Publication: The pIT5 Plasmid Series, an Improved Toolkit for Repeated Genome Integration in E. coli. Hao N, Chen Q, Dodd IB, Shearwin KE. ACS Synth Biol. 2021 Jun 30. doi: 10.1021/acssynbio.1c00215. PubMed 34190535.
Backbone
  Vector backbone: pIT5
  Vector type: Bacterial Expression, Synthetic Biology
Growth in bacteria
  Bacterial resistance: Kanamycin, 50 μg/mL
  Growth temperature: 37°C
  Growth strain: DB3.1
  Copy number: High Copy
Gene/Insert
  Gene/Insert name: None
Terms and licenses: Academic/Nonprofit Terms; Industry Terms: Not Available to Industry
Depositor comments: pIT5_KW is designed to be integrated into the Wphi attachment site, using the Whpi integrase helper plasmid pHelper_W.
How to cite: pIT5_KW was a gift from Keith Shearwin (Addgene plasmid # 173776 ; http://n2t.net/addgene:173776 ; RRID:Addgene_173776)
